>Addgene plasmid #196074 | pSBbi-Bla-dCas9-KRAB-MeCP2_hU6-SapI | addgene full sequence | sequence record 389001 | Addgene NGS Result
TTTTTGTTTTGAGGCTCCGGTGCCCGTCAGTGGGCAGAGCGCACATCGCCCACAGTCCCCGAGAAGTTGG
GGGGAGGGGTCGGCAATTGAACCGGTGCCTAGAGAAGGTGGCGCGGGGTAAACTGGGAAAGTGATGTCGT
GTACTGGCTCCGCCTTTTTCCCGAGGGTGGGGGAGAACCGTATATAAGTGCAGTAGTCGCCGTGAACGTT
CTTTTTCGCAACGGGTTTGCCGCCAGAACACAGGTAAGTGCCGTGTGTGGTTCCCGCGGGCCTGGCCTCT
TTACGGGTTATGGCCCTTGCGTGCCTTGAATTACTTCCACGCCCCTGGCTGCAGTACGTGATTCTTGATC
CCGAGCTTCGGGTTGGAAGTGGGTGGGAGAGTTCGAGGCCTTGCGCTTAAGGAGCCCCTTCGCCTCGTGC
TTGAGTTGAGGCCTGGCTTGGGCGCTGGGGCCGCCGCGTGCGAATCTGGTGGCACCTTCGCGCCTGTCTC
GCTGCTTTCGATAAGTCTCTAGCCATTTAAAATTTTTGATGACCTGCTGCGACGCTTTTTTTCTGGCAAG
ATAGTCTTGTAAATGCGGGCCAAGATCTGCACACTGGTATTTCGGTTTTTGGGGCCGCGGGCGGCGACGG
GGCCCGTGCGTCCCAGCGCACATGTTCGGCGAGGCGGGGCCTGCGAGCGCGGCCACCGAGAATCGGACGG
GGGTAGTCTCAAGCTGGCCGGCCTGCTCTGGTGCCTGGCCTCGCGCCGCCGTGTATCGCCCCGCCCTGGG
CGGCAAGGCTGGCCCGGTCGGCACCAGTTGCGTGAGCGGAAAGATGGCCGCTTCCCGGCCCTGCTGCAGG
GAGCTCAAAATGGAGGACGCGGCGCTCGGGAGAGCGGGCGGGTGAGTCACCCACACAAAGGAAAAGGGCC
TTTCCGTCCTCAGCCGTCGCTTCATGTGACTCCACGGAGTACCGGGCGCCGTCCAGGCACCTCGATTAGT
TCTCGAGCTTTTGGAGTACGTCGTCTTTAGGTTGGGGGGAGGGGTTTTATGCGATGGAGTTTCCCCATAC
TGAGTGGGTGGAGACTGAAGTTAGGCCAGCTTGGCACTTGATGTAATTCTCCTTGGAATTTGCCCTTTTT
GAGTTTGGATCTTGGTTCATTCTCAAGCCTCAGACAGTGGTTCAAAGTTTTTTTCTTCCATTTAAGGTGT
CGTGAAAACTACCCCAAGCTGGCCTCTGAGGCCGCCACCATGGACAAGAAGTACTCCATTGGGCTCGCTA
TCGGCACAAACAGCGTCGGCTGGGCCGTCATTACGGACGAGTACAAGGTGCCGAGCAAAAAATTCAAAGT
TCTGGGCAATACCGATCGCCACAGCATAAAGAAGAACCTCATTGGCGCCCTCCTGTTCGACTCCGGGGAG
ACGGCCGAAGCCACGCGGCTCAAAAGAACAGCACGGCGCAGATATACCCGCAGAAAGAATCGGATCTGCT
ACCTGCAGGAGATCTTTAGTAATGAGATGGCTAAGGTGGATGACTCTTTCTTCCATAGGCTGGAGGAGTC
CTTTTTGGTGGAGGAGGATAAAAAGCACGAGCGCCACCCAATCTTTGGCAATATCGTGGACGAGGTGGCG
TACCATGAAAAGTACCCAACCATATATCATCTGAGGAAGAAGCTTGTAGACAGTACTGATAAGGCTGACT
TGCGGTTGATCTATCTCGCGCTGGCGCATATGATCAAATTTCGGGGACACTTCCTCATCGAGGGGGACCT
GAACCCAGACAACAGCGATGTCGACAAACTCTTTATCCAACTGGTTCAGACTTACAATCAGCTTTTCGAA
GAGAACCCGATCAACGCATCCGGAGTTGACGCCAAAGCAATCCTGAGCGCTAGGCTGTCCAAATCCCGGC
GGCTCGAAAACCTCATCGCACAGCTCCCTGGGGAGAAGAAGAACGGCCTGTTTGGTAATCTTATCGCCCT
GTCACTCGGGCTGACCCCCAACTTTAAATCTAACTTCGACCTGGCCGAAGATGCCAAGCTTCAACTGAGC
AAAGACACCTACGATGATGATCTCGACAATCTGCTGGCCCAGATCGGCGACCAGTACGCAGACCTTTTTT
TGGCGGCAAAGAACCTGTCAGACGCCATTCTGCTGAGTGATATTCTGCGAGTGAACACGGAGATCACCAA
AGCTCCGCTGAGCGCTAGTATGATCAAGCGCTATGATGAGCACCACCAAGACTTGACTTTGCTGAAGGCC
CTTGTCAGACAGCAACTGCCTGAGAAGTACAAGGAAATTTTCTTCGATCAGTCTAAAAATGGCTACGCCG
GATACATTGACGGCGGAGCAAGCCAGGAGGAATTTTACAAATTTATTAAGCCCATCTTGGAAAAAATGGA
CGGCACCGAGGAGCTGCTGGTAAAGCTTAACAGAGAAGATCTGTTGCGCAAACAGCGCACTTTCGACAAT
GGAAGCATCCCCCACCAGATTCACCTGGGCGAACTGCACGCTATCCTCAGGCGGCAAGAGGATTTCTACC
CCTTTTTGAAAGATAACAGGGAAAAGATTGAGAAAATCCTCACATTTCGGATACCCTACTATGTAGGCCC
CCTCGCCCGGGGAAATTCCAGATTCGCGTGGATGACTCGCAAATCAGAAGAGACCATCACTCCCTGGAAC
TTCGAGGAAGTCGTGGATAAGGGGGCCTCTGCCCAGTCCTTCATCGAAAGGATGACTAACTTTGATAAAA
ATCTGCCTAACGAAAAGGTGCTTCCTAAACACTCTCTGCTGTACGAGTACTTCACAGTTTATAACGAGCT
CACCAAGGTCAAATACGTCACAGAAGGGATGAGAAAGCCAGCATTCCTGTCTGGAGAGCAGAAGAAAGCT
ATCGTGGACCTCCTCTTCAAGACGAACCGGAAAGTTACCGTGAAACAGCTCAAAGAAGACTATTTCAAAA
AGATTGAATGTTTCGACTCTGTTGAAATCAGCGGAGTGGAGGATCGCTTCAACGCATCCCTGGGAACGTA
TCACGATCTCCTGAAAATCATTAAAGACAAGGACTTCCTGGACAATGAGGAGAACGAGGACATTCTTGAG
GACATTGTCCTCACCCTTACGTTGTTTGAAGATAGGGAGATGATTGAAGAACGCTTGAAAACTTACGCTC
ATCTCTTCGACGACAAAGTCATGAAACAGCTCAAGAGGCGCCGATATACAGGATGGGGGCGGCTGTCAAG
AAAACTGATCAATGGGATCCGAGACAAGCAGAGTGGAAAGACAATCCTGGATTTTCTTAAGTCCGATGGA
TTTGCCAACCGGAACTTCATGCAGTTGATCCATGATGACTCTCTCACCTTTAAGGAGGACATCCAGAAAG
CACAAGTTTCTGGCCAGGGGGACAGTCTTCACGAGCACATCGCTAATCTTGCAGGTAGCCCAGCTATCAA
AAAGGGAATACTGCAGACCGTTAAGGTCGTGGATGAACTCGTCAAAGTAATGGGAAGGCATAAGCCCGAG
AATATCGTTATCGAGATGGCCCGAGAGAACCAAACTACCCAGAAGGGACAGAAGAACAGTAGGGAAAGGA
TGAAGAGGATTGAAGAGGGTATAAAAGAACTGGGGTCCCAAATCCTTAAGGAACACCCAGTTGAAAACAC
CCAGCTTCAGAATGAGAAGCTCTACCTGTACTACCTGCAGAACGGCAGGGACATGTACGTGGATCAGGAA
CTGGACATCAATCGGCTCTCCGACTACGACGTGGCTGCTATCGTGCCCCAGTCTTTTCTCAAAGATGATT
CTATTGATAATAAAGTGTTGACAAGATCCGATAAAGCTAGAGGGAAGAGTGATAACGTCCCCTCAGAAGA
AGTTGTCAAGAAAATGAAAAATTATTGGCGGCAGCTGCTGAACGCCAAACTGATCACACAACGGAAGTTC
GATAATCTGACTAAGGCTGAACGAGGTGGCCTGTCTGAGTTGGATAAAGCCGGCTTCATCAAAAGGCAGC
TTGTTGAGACACGCCAGATCACCAAGCACGTGGCCCAAATTCTCGATTCACGCATGAACACCAAGTACGA
TGAAAATGACAAACTGATTCGAGAGGTGAAAGTTATTACTCTGAAGTCTAAGCTGGTCTCAGATTTCAGA
AAGGACTTTCAGTTTTATAAGGTGAGAGAGATCAACAATTACCACCATGCGCATGATGCCTACCTGAATG
CAGTGGTAGGCACTGCACTTATCAAAAAATATCCCAAGCTTGAATCTGAATTTGTTTACGGAGACTATAA
AGTGTACGATGTTAGGAAAATGATCGCAAAGTCTGAGCAGGAAATAGGCAAGGCCACCGCTAAGTACTTC
TTTTACAGCAATATTATGAATTTTTTCAAGACCGAGATTACACTGGCCAATGGAGAGATTCGGAAGCGAC
CACTTATCGAAACAAACGGAGAAACAGGAGAAATCGTGTGGGACAAGGGTAGGGATTTCGCGACAGTCCG
GAAGGTCCTGTCCATGCCGCAGGTGAACATCGTTAAAAAGACCGAAGTACAGACCGGAGGCTTCTCCAAG
GAAAGTATCCTCCCGAAAAGGAACAGCGACAAGCTGATCGCACGCAAAAAAGATTGGGACCCCAAGAAAT
ACGGCGGATTCGATTCTCCTACAGTCGCTTACAGTGTACTGGTTGTGGCCAAAGTGGAGAAAGGGAAGTC
TAAAAAACTCAAAAGCGTCAAGGAACTGCTGGGCATCACAATCATGGAGCGATCAAGCTTCGAAAAAAAC
CCCATCGACTTTCTCGAGGCGAAAGGATATAAAGAGGTCAAAAAAGACCTCATCATTAAGCTTCCCAAGT
ACTCTCTCTTTGAGCTTGAAAACGGCCGGAAACGAATGCTCGCTAGTGCGGGCGAGCTGCAGAAAGGTAA
CGAGCTGGCACTGCCCTCTAAATACGTTAATTTCTTGTATCTGGCCAGCCACTATGAAAAGCTCAAAGGG
TCTCCCGAAGATAATGAGCAGAAGCAGCTGTTCGTGGAACAACACAAACACTACCTTGATGAGATCATCG
AGCAAATAAGCGAATTCTCCAAAAGAGTGATCCTCGCCGACGCTAACCTCGATAAGGTGCTTTCTGCTTA
CAATAAGCACAGGGATAAGCCCATCAGGGAGCAGGCAGAAAACATTATCCACTTGTTTACTCTGACCAAC
TTGGGCGCGCCTGCAGCCTTCAAGTACTTCGACACCACCATAGACAGAAAGCGGTACACCTCTACAAAGG
AGGTCCTGGACGCCACACTGATTCATCAGTCAATTACGGGGCTCTATGAAACAAGAATCGACCTCTCTCA
GCTCGGTGGAGACAGCAGGGCTGACCCCAAGAAGAAGAGGAAGGTGAGTGGTGGAGGAAGTGGCGGGTCA
GGGTCGATGGACGCGAAATCACTTACGGCATGGTCGAGAACACTGGTTACGTTCAAGGACGTGTTTGTGG
ACTTTACACGTGAGGAGTGGAAATTGCTGGATACTGCGCAACAAATTGTGTATCGAAATGTCATGCTTGA
GAATTACAAGAACCTCGTCAGTCTCGGATACCAGTTGACGAAACCGGATGTGATCCTTAGGCTCGAAAAG
GGGGAAGAACCTTGGCTGGTATCGGGAGGTGGTTCGGGTGGCTCTGGATCAAGCCCAAAGAAGAAACGGA
AGGTGGAAGCCTCAGTGCAGGTGAAAAGGGTGCTGGAAAAATCCCCCGGCAAACTCCTCGTGAAGATGCC
CTTCCAGGCTTCCCCTGGCGGAAAAGGTGAAGGGGGTGGCGCAACCACATCTGCCCAGGTCATGGTCATC
AAGCGACCTGGAAGGAAAAGAAAGGCCGAGGCTGACCCTCAGGCCATTCCAAAGAAACGGGGACGCAAGC
CAGGGTCCGTGGTCGCAGCTGCAGCAGCTGAGGCTAAGAAAAAGGCAGTGAAGGAAAGCTCCATCCGCAG
TGTGCAGGAGACTGTCCTGCCCATCAAGAAGAGGAAGACTAGGGAGACCGTGTCCATCGAGGTCAAAGAA
GTGGTCAAGCCCCTGCTCGTGTCCACCCTGGGCGAAAAATCTGGAAAGGGGCTCAAAACATGCAAGTCAC
CTGGACGGAAAAGCAAGGAGTCTAGTCCAAAGGGGCGCTCAAGCTCCGCTTCTAGTCCCCCTAAAAAGGA
ACACCATCACCATCACCATCACGCCGAGTCTCCTAAGGCTCCTATGCCACTGCTCCCACCACCTCCACCA
CCTGAGCCACAGTCAAGCGAAGACCCCATCAGCCCACCCGAGCCTCAGGATCTGTCCTCTAGTATTTGCA
AAGAGGAAAAGATGCCCAGAGCAGGCAGCCTGGAGAGTGATGGCTGTCCAAAAGAACCCGCCAAGACCCA
GCCTATGGTGGCAGCCGCTGCAACTACCACCACAACCACAACTACCACAGTGGCCGAAAAATACAAGCAT
CGCGGCGAGGGCGAACGAAAGGACATTGTGTCAAGCTCCATGCCCAGACCTAACCGGGAGGAACCAGTCG
ATAGTAGGACACCCGTGACTGAGAGAGTCTCATAGGGCCTGTCAGGCCAAGCTTGGGGATCAATTCTCTA
GAGCTCGCTGATCAGCCTCGACTGTGCCTTCTAGTTGCCAGCCATCTGTTGTTTGCCCCTCCCCCGTGCC
TTCCTTGACCCTGGAAGGTGCCACTCCCACTGTCCTTTCCTAATAAAATGAGGAAATTGCATCGCATTGT
CTGAGTAGGTGTCATTCTATTCTGGGGGGTGGGGTGGGGCAGGACAGCAAGGGGGAGGATTGGGAAGACA
ATAGCAGGCATGCTGGGGATGCGGTGGGCTCTATGGCTTCTGAGGCGGAAAGAACCAGCTGGGCCTACTA
GATAGCGGACCCCTTACCGAAACATCGCCGCATTCTGCAGAGGAGTCGAACTTAGTGTATGTAAACTTCT
GACCCACTGGAATTGTGATACAGTGAATTATAAGTGAAATAATCTGTCTGTAAACAATTGTTGGAAAAAT
GACTTGTGTCATGCACAAAGTAGATGTCCTAACTGACTTGCCAAAACTATTGTTTGTTAACAAGAAATTT
GTGGAGTAGTTGAAAAACGAGTTTTAATGACTCCAACTTAAGTGTATGTAAACTTCCGACTTCAACTGTA
TAGGGATCCAATTTTAACAAAATATTAACGCTTACAATTTCCTGATGCGGTATTTTCTCCTTACGCATCT
GTGCGGTATTTCACACCGCATCAGGTGGCACTTTTCGGGGAAATGTGCGCGGAACCCCTATTTGTTTATT
TTTCTAAATACATTCAAATATGTATCCGCTCATGAGACAATAACCCTGATAAATGCTTCAATAATATTGA
AAAAGGAAGAGTATGAGTATTCAACATTTCCGTGTCGCCCTTATTCCCTTTTTTGCGGCATTTTGCCTTC
CTGTTTTTGCTCACCCAGAAACGCTGGTGAAAGTAAAAGATGCTGAAGATCAGTTGGGTGCACGAGTGGG
TTACATCGAACTGGATCTCAACAGCGGTAAGATCCTTGAGAGTTTTCGCCCCGAAGAACGTTTTCCAATG
ATGAGCACTTTTAAAGTTCTGCTATGTGGCGCGGTATTATCCCGTATTGACGCCGGGCAAGAGCAACTCG
GTCGCCGCATACACTATTCTCAGAATGACTTGGTTGAGTACTCACCAGTCACAGAAAAGCATCTTACGGA
TGGCATGACAGTAAGAGAATTATGCAGTGCTGCCATAACCATGAGTGATAACACTGCGGCCAACTTACTT
CTGACAACGATCGGAGGACCGAAGGAGCTAACCGCTTTTTTGCACAACATGGGGGATCATGTAACTCGCC
TTGATCGTTGGGAACCGGAGCTGAATGAAGCCATACCAAACGACGAGCGTGACACCACGATGCCTGTAGC
AATGGCAACAACGTTGCGCAAACTATTAACTGGCGAACTACTTACTCTAGCTTCCCGGCAACAATTAATA
GACTGGATGGAGGCGGATAAAGTTGCAGGACCACTTCTGCGCTCGGCCCTTCCGGCTGGCTGGTTTATTG
CTGATAAATCTGGAGCCGGTGAGCGTGGGTCTCGCGGTATCATTGCAGCACTGGGGCCAGATGGTAAGCC
CTCCCGTATCGTAGTTATCTACACGACGGGGAGTCAGGCAACTATGGATGAACGAAATAGACAGATCGCT
GAGATAGGTGCCTCACTGATTAAGCATTGGTAACTGTCAGACCAAGTTTACTCATATATACTTTAGATTG
ATTTAAAACTTCATTTTTAATTTAAAAGGATCTAGGTGAAGATCCTTTTTGATAATCTCATGACCAAAAT
CCCTTAACGTGAGTTTTCGTTCCACTGAGCGTCAGACCCCGTAGAAAAGATCAAAGGATCTTCTTGAGAT
CCTTTTTTTCTGCGCGTAATCTGCTGCTTGCAAACAAAAAAACCACCGCTACCAGCGGTGGTTTGTTTGC
CGGATCAAGAGCTACCAACTCTTTTTCCGAAGGTAACTGGCTTCAGCAGAGCGCAGATACCAAATACTGT
TCTTCTAGTGTAGCCGTAGTTAGGCCACCACTTCAAGAACTCTGTAGCACCGCCTACATACCTCGCTCTG
CTAATCCTGTTACCAGTGGCTGCTGCCAGTGGCGATAAGTCGTGTCTTACCGGGTTGGACTCAAGACGAT
AGTTACCGGATAAGGCGCAGCGGTCGGGCTGAACGGGGGGTTCGTGCACACAGCCCAGCTTGGAGCGAAC
GACCTACACCGAACTGAGATACCTACAGCGTGAGCTATGAGAAAGCGCCACGCTTCCCGAAGGGAGAAAG
GCGGACAGGTATCCGGTAAGCGGCAGGGTCGGAACAGGAGAGCGCACGAGGGAGCTTCCAGGGGGAAACG
CCTGGTATCTTTATAGTCCTGTCGGGTTTCGCCACCTCTGACTTGAGCGTCGATTTTTGTGATGCTCGTC
AGGGGGGCGGAGCCTATGGAAAAACGCCAGCAACGCGGCCTTTTTACGGTTCCTGGCCTTTTGCTGGCCT
TTTGCTCACATGTTCTTTCCTGCGTTATCCCCTGATTCTGTGGATAACCGTATTACCGCCTTTGAGTGAG
CTGATACCGCTCGCCGCAGCCGAACGACCGAGCGCAGCGAGTCAGTGAGCGAGGAAGCGGATCCCTATAC
AGTTGAAGTCGGAAGTTTACATACACCTTAGCCAAATACATTTAAACTCACTTTTTCACAATTCCTGACA
TTTAATCCTAGTAAAAATTCCCTGTCTTAGGTCAGTTAGGATCACCACTTTATTTTAAGAATGTGAAATA
TCAGAATAATAGTAGAGAGAATGATTCATTTCAGCTTTTATTTCTTTCATCACATTCCCAGTGGGTCAGA
AGTTTACATACACTCGACTCCTCTGCAGAATGCGGCGATGTTTCGGTAAGGGGTCCCGAGTAGCTAGTTC
ATGGCAGCCAGCATATGGCATATGTTGCCAAACTCTAAACCAAATACTCATTCTGATGTTTTAAATGATT
TGCCCTCCCATATGTCCTTCCGAGTGAGAGACACAAAAAATTCCAACACACTATTGCAATGAAAATAAAT
TTCCTTTATTAGCCAGAAGTCAGATGCTCAAGGGGCTTCATGATGTCCCCATAATTTTTGGCAGAGGGAA
AAAGATCTCAGTGGTATTTGTGAGCCAGGGCATTGGCCACACCAGCCACCACCTTCTGATAGGCAGCCTG
CACCTGAGGAGTGAATTCACGACAGGCCTTCGAATTAGCCCTCCCACACATAACCAGAGGGCAGCAATTC
ACGAATCCCAACTGCCGTCGGCTGTCCATCACTGTCCTTCACTATGGCTTTGATCCCAGGATGCAGATCG
AGAAGCACCTGTCGGCACCGTCCGCAGGGGCTCAAGATGCCCCTGTTCTCATTTCCGATCGCGACGATAC
AAGTCAGGTTGCCAGCTGCCGCAGCAGCAGCAGTGCCCAGCACCACGAGTTCTGCACAAGGTCCCCCAGT
AAAATGATATACATTGACACCAGTGAAGATGCGGCCGTCGCTAGAGAGAGCTGCGCTGGCGACGCTGTAG
TCTTCAGAGATGGGGATGCTGTTGATTGTAGCCGTTGCTCTTTCAATGAGGGTGGATTCTTCTTGAGACA
AAGGCATAGCCATGGTGGCCTCAGGTGCAGAGGTTTCTACAGGGAAAGAGAGAAAGGCTACAGTTAGTTT
GCTGTGATGATGCTAAGTGCCGAGGTCAGATGTCTATGGATTGTACACGGAATCCCAACGCAGGAACCAA
AAAACACTCACCCAAAAAAATGGCGCTAAGGCCGAGAGAAAGGCGAAGTTCCGTCTACGGCTATATACCT
TGAAACAGGGGCGGCAGAAGTGACGCAACGCGGTTGCGCGGACGGCTTCCTGTGTTTTCATTGGTCGAAG
CGTTCTGCGCGTGCGCAGAGATTCCCCAGGGAAGGCGGGCCCTCTTCCGAATGTCCAATCCGGACATTCT
TCCGGTTGGACCTCCGCGGTCAGCGCTGTGCCCGGCGAGAGATCACGTGGGGCGCGGAGGCGGTGCTGCT
GGGGCACGGCCGTCCAGCCTCGGCGGCCATATTTTTGAGGGGCTGTTCATCTCGTTCACACGCTCTGTCC
GCCATGTTTGTGAGTGGAAGCGCCATTACCCCTTCAAGCGACTGAAGGCTGCAGGGCCTCTGGTGGCCCG
CATGGGGAGACCAGACCCGCCAGGCCCGCCTTTCCGCACTCAGTCCGGGCTTACTTTATTTTGTGAGACA
GGGTCTCGCCTAGAGGGAGGGCCTATTTCCCATGATTCCTTCATATTTGCATATACGATACAAGGCTGTT
AGAGAGATAATTGGAATTAATTTGACTGTAAACACAAAGATATTAGTACAAAATACGTGACGTAGAAAGT
AATAATTTCTTGGGTAGTTTGCAGTTTTAAAATTATGTTTTAAAATGGACTATCATATGCTTACCGTAAC
TTGAAAGTATTTCGATTTCTTGGCTTTATATATCTTGTGGAAAGGACGAAACACCGGAAGAGCGAGCTCT
TCTGTTTTAGAGCTAGAAATAGCAAGTTAAAATAAGGCTAGTCCGTTATCAACTTGAAAAAGTGGCACCG
AGTCGGTGCT
Features (pLannotate 1.2.2; 16 found; start..end, strand, type, name):
     14..1195    +  promoter       EF-1α promoter: strong constitutive promoter for human elongation factor EF-1α
   1230..5333    +  CDS            Cas9m4: catalytically dead mutant of the Cas9 endonuclease from the Streptococcus pyogenes Type II CRISPR/Cas system RNA-guided DNA-binding protein that lacks endonuclease activity due to the mutations D10A, D839A, H840A, and N863A (Mali et al., 2013)
   5418..5630    +  CDS            KRBOX4 (fragment): KRBX4_HUMAN - Also known as ZNF673. Experimental evidence at protein level: Swiss-Prot protein existence level 1. From Homo sapiens (Human).
   5685..6542    +  CDS            MeCP2: transcriptional repression domain from rat methyl-CpG-binding protein 2 (Nan et al., 1997)
   6602..6826    +  polyA_signal   bGH poly(A) signal: bovine growth hormone polyadenylation signal
   6830..6851    +  promoter       SV40 promoter (fragment): SV40 enhancer and early promoter
   7150..7180    +  rep_origin     M13 ori (fragment): M13 bacteriophage origin of replication; arrow indicates direction of (+) strand synthesis
   7181..7231    -  misc_feature   bom (fragment): basis of mobility region from pBR322
   7258..7362    +  promoter       AmpR promoter: bla
   7363..8223    +  CDS            AmpR: β-lactamase; bla; confers resistance to ampicillin, carbenicillin, and related antibiotics
   8394..8982    +  rep_origin     ori: high-copy-number ColE1/pMB1/pBR322/pUC origin of replication
   9545..9600    -  polyA_signal   β-globin poly(A) signal: rabbit β-globin polyadenylation signal (Gil and Proudfoot, 1987)
   9671..9751    -  CDS            HBB (fragment): HBB_PONPY - Experimental evidence at transcript level: Swiss-Prot protein existence level 2. Involved in oxygen transport from the lung to the various peripheral tissues. From Pongo pygmaeus (Bornean orangutan).
   9768..10157   -  CDS            bsd: BSD_ASPTE - Experimental evidence at protein level: Swiss-Prot protein existence level 1. Catalyzes the deamination of the cytosine moiety of the antibiotics blasticidin S, cytomycin and acetylblasticidin S. From Aspergillus terreus.
  10797..11037   +  promoter       U6 promoter: RNA polymerase III promoter for human U6 snRNA
  11064..11139   +  misc_RNA       gRNA scaffold: guide RNA scaffold for the Streptococcus pyogenes CRISPR/Cas9 system
