[The description below was written by a language model from this plasmid's Addgene catalogue record and pLannotate feature annotations shown in this document.]
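Description:
pSBbi-Bla-dCas9-KRAB-MeCP2_hU6-SapI is an approximately 11.1 kb mammalian expression plasmid for constitutive CRISPR interference, built on the pSBbi-Bla backbone. The associated publication describes the set it belongs to as transposon vectors, and the pSB naming points to the Sleeping Beauty system, in which a cargo flanked by transposon inverted repeats is integrated into the host genome when a transposase is supplied. The feature table does not annotate the repeats themselves. In bacteria the plasmid is maintained at high copy through a ColE1/pUC-type origin and selected with ampicillin via the β-lactamase gene.

The main payload is a tripartite repressor driven by the strong constitutive human EF-1α promoter and terminated by the bovine growth hormone polyadenylation signal. It consists of Cas9m4, a catalytically dead Streptococcus pyogenes Cas9 carrying the D10A, D839A, H840A and N863A substitutions, fused to a human KRAB transcriptional repression domain and then to the transcriptional repression domain of rat MeCP2. The automated annotation labels the KRAB segment as a KRBOX4 fragment, most likely a homology match to the KRAB box.

On the opposite strand, a blasticidin S deaminase gene (bsd) followed by a rabbit β-globin polyadenylation signal provides selection of stably modified mammalian cells. The promoter driving bsd is not annotated in the table. A separate human U6 RNA polymerase III promoter sits upstream of the S. pyogenes gRNA scaffold, with SapI sites between them, derived from a modified pX330, for inserting a guide sequence.

Deposited as an empty backbone, the vector is meant to receive a targeting guide so that repressor and gRNA are delivered together. This allows sustained transcriptional silencing of protein-coding or lncRNA genes.
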