Addgene plasmid #196074: pSBbi-Bla-dCas9-KRAB-MeCP2_hU6-SapI
Purpose: (Empty Backbone) Constitutive CRISPRi vector conferring blasticidin S resistance, ready for insertion of gRNA targeting gene of interest using SapI restriction sites.
Depositing lab: Joanna Bereta. Publication: Construction of a Set of Novel Transposon Vectors for Efficient Silencing of Protein and lncRNA Genes via CRISPR Interference. Czarnek M, Kochan J, Wawro M, Myrczek R, Bereta J. Mol Biotechnol. 2023 Jan 28. doi: 10.1007/s12033-023-00675-5. PubMed 36707469.
Backbone
  Vector backbone: pSBbi-Bla
  Backbone manufacturer: Kowarz et al., 2015
  Backbone size w/o insert (bp): 5656
  Total vector size (bp): 11139
  Vector type: Mammalian Expression
  Selectable markers: Blasticidin
Growth in bacteria
  Bacterial resistance: Ampicillin, 100 μg/mL
  Growth temperature: 37°C
  Growth strain: DH5alpha
  Copy number: High Copy
Gene/Insert 1
  Gene/Insert name: dCas9-KRAB-MeCP2 repressor
  Species: Streptococcus pyogenes
  Insert size (bp): 5313
  Mutation: Catalytically dead mutant of the Cas9 endonuclease from the Streptococcus pyogenes Type II CRISPR/Cas system (Cas9m4) fused with Krüppel-associated box (KRAB) transcriptional repression domain from the human zinc finger protein ZNF1 (Margolin et al., 1994) and transcriptional repression domain from rat methyl-CpG-binding protein 2 (Nan et al., 1997).
Gene/Insert 2
  Gene/Insert name: hU6 promoter and gRNA scaffold
  Species: H. sapiens (human); Streptococcus pyogenes
  Insert size (bp): 343
  Mutation: hU6 promoter and gRNA scaffold containing SapI sites were amplified from pX330 containing SapI sites instead of BbsI sites (Czarnek et al., 2021).
Terms and licenses: Academic/Nonprofit Terms; Industry Terms: Not Available to Industry
How to cite: pSBbi-Bla-dCas9-KRAB-MeCP2_hU6-SapI was a gift from Joanna Bereta (Addgene plasmid # 196074 ; http://n2t.net/addgene:196074 ; RRID:Addgene_196074)
